Addgene plasmid #131352: pMSCV-IRES-GFP-MyD88-Rip3
Purpose: Expresses MyD88 with Rip3 fused to its C-terminus
Depositing lab: Jonathan Kagan. Depositing organization: Boston Children's Hospital. Publication: Innate Immune Signaling Organelles Display Natural and Programmable Signaling Flexibility. Tan Y, Kagan JC. Cell. 2019 Apr 4;177(2):384-398.e11. doi: 10.1016/j.cell.2019.01.039. Epub 2019 Mar 7. PubMed 30853218.
Backbone
  Vector backbone: pMSCV-IRES-GFP
  Vector type: Mammalian Expression, Retroviral
Growth in bacteria
  Bacterial resistance: Ampicillin, 100 μg/mL
  Growth temperature: 37°C
  Growth strain: NEB Stable
  Copy number: Unknown
Gene/Insert
  Gene/Insert name: MyD88-Rip3
  Species: M. musculus (mouse)
  Entrez Gene: Myd88
  Cloning method: Restriction Enzyme; 5′ cloning site Unknown (unknown if destroyed); 3′ cloning site Unknown (unknown if destroyed)
Terms and licenses: Academic/Nonprofit Terms; Industry Terms: Not Available to Industry
How to cite: pMSCV-IRES-GFP-MyD88-Rip3 was a gift from Jonathan Kagan (Addgene plasmid # 131352 ; http://n2t.net/addgene:131352 ; RRID:Addgene_131352)
