[The description below was written by a language model from this plasmid's Addgene catalogue record and pLannotate feature annotations shown in this document.]
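Description:
pMSCV-IRES-GFP-MyD88-Rip3 is a gammaretroviral transfer and mammalian expression plasmid built on the pMSCV-IRES-GFP backbone. In bacteria it is maintained through a high-copy ColE1/pUC-type origin and selected with ampicillin via the β-lactamase gene and its native promoter. The remaining bacterial annotations (lac promoter/operator, and fragments of lacI, lacZα, rop, bom, TcR and env) are non-functional remnants of the backbone's cloning history. The viral portion consists of murine embryonic stem cell virus 5′ and 3′ long terminal repeats, the Ψ packaging signal and a truncated, start-codon-less gag segment that extends the packaging region. Because the plasmid encodes no functional viral structural or enzymatic genes, these must be supplied in trans by a packaging system to produce replication-defective particles.

The payload is a mouse fusion protein. The Myd88 coding sequence runs directly into the Ripk3 (Rip3) coding sequence with no annotated gap, placing Rip3 at the C-terminus of MyD88, as the record states. No separate internal promoter is annotated, so transcription is presumably driven by the 5′ LTR. Downstream, an EMCV IRES allows cap-independent translation of EGFP from the same bicistronic transcript, so green fluorescence marks transduced or transfected cells and permits them to be sorted or tracked without a drug selection marker. No epitope tag is annotated on the fusion. MyD88 is an adaptor in Toll-like receptor and IL-1 receptor signalling, and RIPK3 is a kinase that drives necroptosis. The associated publication title concerns programmable flexibility of innate immune signalling organelles, which suggests that the fusion is meant to link MyD88 to a cell-death effector, although the record itself states only that the plasmid expresses the fusion.
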