Features (pLannotate 1.2.2; 21 found; start..end, strand, type, name):
      1..517     +  LTR            5' LTR: 5' long terminal repeat from murine embryonic stem cell virus
    581..922     +  misc_feature   MESV Ψ: packaging signal of murine embryonic stem cell virus
    989..1405    +  CDS            gag (truncated): truncated Moloney murine leukemia virus (MMLV) gag gene lacking the start codon
   1427..2314    +  CDS            Myd88: MYD88_MOUSE - Experimental evidence at protein level: Swiss-Prot protein existence level 1. [Isoform 2]: Defective in its ability to induce IRAK phosphorylation and NF-kappa-B activation and can function as a negative regulator of activation by IL-1 or lipopolysaccharide (LPS). From Mus musculus (Mouse).
   2315..3769    +  CDS            Ripk3: RIPK3_MOUSE - Also known as Rip3 From Mus musculus (Mouse).
   3789..3822    -  misc_feature   MCS (fragment): pBluescript multiple cloning site
   3924..4386    +  misc_feature   IRES: internal ribosome entry site (IRES) of the encephalomyocarditis virus (EMCV)
   4400..5119    +  CDS            EGFP: the original enhanced GFP (Yang et al., 1996) mammalian codon-optimized
   5181..5695    +  LTR            3' LTR: 3' long terminal repeat from murine embryonic stem cell virus
   5857..5873    -  protein_bind   lac operator: The lac repressor binds to the lac operator to inhibit transcription in E. coli. This inhibition can be relieved by adding lactose or isopropyl-β-D-thiogalactopyranoside (IPTG). lac repressor encoded by lacI
   5881..5911    -  promoter       lac promoter: promoter for the E. coli lac operon
   5926..5947    -  protein_bind   CAP binding site: CAP binding activates transcription in the presence of cAMP. E. coli catabolite activator protein
   5960..6052    -  CDS            lacI (fragment): lac repressor; lacI; The lac repressor binds to the lac operator to inhibit transcription in E. coli. This inhibition can be relieved by adding lactose or isopropyl-β-D-thiogalactopyranoside (IPTG).
   6235..6823    -  rep_origin     ori: high-copy-number ColE1/pMB1/pBR322/pUC origin of replication
   6994..7854    -  CDS            AmpR: β-lactamase; bla; confers resistance to ampicillin, carbenicillin, and related antibiotics
   7855..7959    -  promoter       AmpR promoter: bla
   8054..8089    +  CDS            rop (fragment): Rop protein, which maintains plasmids at low copy number; rop
   8191..8290    +  misc_feature   bom (fragment): basis of mobility region from pBR322
   8296..8445    -  CDS            lacZα (fragment): LacZα fragment of β-galactosidase; lacZ fragment
   8445..8646    -  CDS            TcR (fragment): tetracycline efflux protein; tet; confers resistance to tetracycline
   8647..8745    +  CDS            env (fragment): murine leukemia virus gPr80 envelope polyprotein precursor; env; proteolytically cleaved into gp70SU and p15TM subunits
>Addgene plasmid #131352 | pMSCV-IRES-GFP-MyD88-Rip3 | addgene full sequence | sequence record 257042 | Addgene NGS Result
AATGAAAGACCCCACCTGTAGGTTTGGCAAGCTAGCTTAAGTAACGCCATTTTGCAAGGCATGGAAAATA
CATAACTGAGAATAGAGAAGTTCAGATCAAGGTTAGGAACAGAGAGACAGCAGAATATGGGCCAAACAGG
ATATCTGTGGTAAGCAGTTCCTGCCCCGGCTCAGGGCCAAGAACAGATGGTCCCCAGATGCGGTCCCGCC
CTCAGCAGTTTCTAGAGAACCATCAGATGTTTCCAGGGTGCCCCAAGGACCTGAAATGACCCTGTGCCTT
ATTTGAACTAACCAATCAGTTCGCTTCTCGCTTCTGTTCGCGCGCTTCTGCTCCCCGAGCTCAATAAAAG
AGCCCACAACCCCTCACTCGGCGCGCCAGTCCTCCGATAGACTGCGTCGCCCGGGTACCCGTATTCCCAA
TAAAGCCTCTTGCTGTTTGCATCCGAATCGTGGACTCGCTGATCCTTGGGAGGGTCTCCTCAGATTGATT
GACTGCCCACCTCGGGGGTCTTTCATTTGGAGGTTCCACCGAGATTTGGAGACCCCTGCCCAGGGACCAC
CGACCCCCCCGCCGGGAGGTAAGCTGGCCAGCGGTCGTTTCGTGTCTGTCTCTGTCTTTGTGCGTGTTTG
TGCCGGCATCTAATGTTTGCGCCTGCGTCTGTACTAGTTAGCTAACTAGCTCTGTATCTGGCGGACCCGT
GGTGGAACTGACGAGTTCTGAACACCCGGCCGCAACCCTGGGAGACGTCCCAGGGACTTTGGGGGCCGTT
TTTGTGGCCCGACCTGAGGAAGGGAGTCGATGTGGAATCCGACCCCGTCAGGATATGTGGTTCTGGTAGG
AGACGAGAACCTAAAACAGTTCCCGCCTCCGTCTGAATTTTTGCTTTCGGTTTGGAACCGAAGCCGCGCG
TCTTGTCTGCTGCAGCGCTGCAGCATCGTTCTGTGTTGTCTCTGTCTGACTGTGTTTCTGTATTTGTCTG
AAAATTAGGGCCAGACTGTTACCACTCCCTTAAGTTTGACCTTAGGTCACTGGAAAGATGTCGAGCGGAT
CGCTCACAACCAGTCGGTAGATGTCAAGAAGAGACGTTGGGTTACCTTCTGCTCTGCAGAATGGCCAACC
TTTAACGTCGGATGGCCGCGAGACGGCACCTTTAACCGAGACCTCATCACCCAGGTTAAGATCAAGGTCT
TTTCACCTGGCCCGCATGGACACCCAGACCAGGTCCCCTACATCGTGACCTGGGAAGCCTTGGCTTTTGA
CCCCCCTCCCTGGGTCAAGCCCTTTGTACACCCTAAGCCTCCGCCTCCTCTTCCTCCATCCGCCCCGTCT
CTCCCCCTTGAACCTCCTCGTTCGACCCCGCCTCGATCCTCCCTTTATCCAGCCCTCACTCCTTCTCTAG
GCGCCGGAATTAGATCTGCCGCCACCATGTCCGCCGGAGATCCACGGGTTGGGAGTGGAAGTCTTGACTC
CTTTATGTTTAGCATACCTCTCGTAGCCCTCAATGTTGGAGTAAGGCGGCGCCTCAGCCTTTTCCTTAAC
CCTAGGACTCCAGTTGCCGCAGATTGGACCCTTTTGGCTGAGGAGATGGGCTTCGAGTATCTTGAAATAA
GGGAACTCGAGACTCGGCCAGACCCAACCCGCAGTCTTCTGGACGCATGGCAGGGGAGGAGTGGAGCCAG
TGTCGGACGGCTTTTGGAGCTGCTGGCCCTCCTCGACAGGGAGGACATTCTCAAAGAATTGAAATCTCGG
ATAGAAGAAGATTGCCAGAAATACTTGGGAAAACAACAAAACCAGGAATCAGAAAAACCCTTGCAAGTGG
CTCGCGTCGAGTCAAGCGTTCCACAAACTAAAGAACTTGGCGGAATAACTACACTTGATGATCCACTCGG
GCAGACACCAGAGTTGTTCGACGCATTCATTTGCTATTGTCCTAATGACATCGAATTTGTACAAGAGATG
ATAAGGCAGCTTGAACAAACTGATTATAGGCTTAAATTGTGCGTCTCAGATCGAGATGTCCTGCCAGGGA
CTTGTGTATGGTCTATAGCATCTGAACTTATCGAAAAACGCTGCAGAAGGATGGTGGTCGTCGTGTCCGA
CGACTATTTGCAGTCAAAAGAGTGTGACTTTCAGACCAAGTTCGCCTTGAGTCTTAGCCCAGGAGTCCAA
CAGAAGCGATTGATACCTATTAAGTATAAGGCAATGAAAAAGGATTTTCCAAGTATTCTTCGATTCATCA
CTATCTGCGATTATACAAATCCCTGTACTAAGTCTTGGTTTTGGACACGCTTGGCTAAGGCACTCAGTCT
CCCTTCAAGCGTCAAGCTTTGGCCAACTGGCGCATCTGCTGTTCCCCTCGTAAGCCGAGAAGAACTTAAG
AAACTCGAGTTTGTGGGAAAGGGGGGGTTCGGGGTCGTATTTCGCGCCCACCACAGGACATGGAATCATG
ATGTGGCCGTGAAGATAGTCAATAGTAAGAAAATCTCATGGGAGGTCAAGGCAATGGTCAACCTTAGGAA
TGAAAACGTTCTTTTGCTCCTCGGCGTAACAGAAGACCTTCAGTGGGATTTCGTTTCAGGTCAGGCCCTT
GTTACTCGGTTTATGGAGAATGGTAGCCTTGCTGGCCTGCTTCAACCTGAGTGCCCCCGGCCTTGGCCAT
TGCTCTGTCGCCTGCTCCAAGAGGTTGTTCTCGGCATGTGCTATCTCCACAGCCTTAATCCCCCCCTTCT
TCATCGGGACTTGAAACCCAGTAATATTCTGCTGGACCCTGAGCTCCACGCCAAACTTGCTGATTTTGGG
CTGAGTACTTTTCAGGGAGGGTCCCAGTCTGGCTCAGGGAGCGGCTCTGGCTCACGAGATTCAGGCGGCA
CATTGGCATACCTCGATCCCGAGCTGCTTTTTGACGTGAACCTTAAGGCCTCAAAAGCAAGCGATGTTTA
TTCCTTCGGCATTTTGGTTTGGGCTGTACTCGCCGGCCGCGAAGCCGAGCTCGTGGATAAAACTAGTCTG
ATTCGGGAGACTGTATGCGACAGACAGAGCCGACCTCCCCTTACTGAACTCCCACCTGGATCTCCAGAAA
CTCCTGGGCTCGAAAAGCTGAAAGAATTGATGATTCACTGCTGGGGCTCTCAATCCGAAAACCGCCCATC
ATTTCAAGACTGCGAGCCCAAGACAAATGAAGTTTACAACTTGGTTAAGGACAAGGTAGATGCTGCCGTT
TCTGAGGTTAAACATTACCTGAGTCAGCACCGATCATCAGGGCGCAATCTCTCCGCCCGAGAACCCAGTC
AGCGAGGAACCGAGATGGATTGCCCTAGGGAAACTATGGTCAGTAAAATGTTGGATCGCCTGCACCTTGA
AGAGCCATCAGGACCTGTGCCTGGCAAGTGTCCCGAAAGGCAGGCACAGGACACCTCTGTCGGCCCAGCT
ACCCCAGCAAGAACAAGTTCAGATCCAGTGGCTGGTACTCCCCAGATACCTCACACTTTGCCTTTTCGAG
GAACCACTCCCGGACCAGTATTCACAGAGACCCCAGGTCCCCACCCACAGAGGAACCAAGGGGATGGAAG
ACATGGTACACCCTGGTACCCTTGGACACCACCCAATCCCATGACAGGTCCACCAGCCCTCGTTTTTAAT
AACTGTTCCGAGGTTCAGATAGGCAATTATAATAGCTTGGTCGCTCCTCCTAGGACAACCGCCAGCTCCT
CCGCTAAATACGACCAGGCTCAGTTCGGGAGGGGCCGGGGCTGGCAACCTTTTCACAAATAGGCGGCCGC
GTTTAAACGTCGACGGTATCGATAAGCTTGATATCGAATTCCGCCCCCCCCCCTAACGTTACTGGCCGAA
GCCGCTTGGAATAAGGCCGGTGTGCGTTTGTCTATATGTTATTTTCCACCATATTGCCGTCTTTTGGCAA
TGTGAGGGCCCGGAAACCTGGCCCTGTCTTCTTGACGAGCATTCCTAGGGGTCTTTCCCCTCTCGCCAAA
GGAATGCAAGGTCTGTTGAATGTCGTGAAGGAAGCAGTTCCTCTGGAAGCTTCTTGAAGACAAACAACGT
CTGTAGCGACCCTTTGCAGGCAGCGGAACCCCCCACCTGGCGACAGGTGCCTCTGCGGCCAAAAGCCACG
TGTATAAGATACACCTGCAAAGGCGGCACAACCCCAGTGCCACGTTGTGAGTTGGATAGTTGTGGAAAGA
GTCAAATGGCTCTCCTCAAGCGTATTCAACAAGGGGCTGAAGGATGCCCAGAAGGTACCCCATTGTATGG
GATCTGATCTGGGGCCTCGGTGCACATGCTTTACATGTGTTTAGTCGAGGTTAAAAAAACGTCTAGGCCC
CCCGAACCACGGGGACGTGGTTTTCCTTTGAAAAACACGATGATAATATGGCCACAACCATGGTGAGCAA
GGGCGAGGAGCTGTTCACCGGGGTGGTGCCCATCCTGGTCGAGCTGGACGGCGACGTAAACGGCCACAAG
TTCAGCGTGTCTGGCGAGGGCGAGGGCGATGCCACCTACGGCAAGCTGACCCTGAAGTTCATCTGCACCA
CCGGCAAGCTGCCCGTGCCCTGGCCCACCCTCGTGACCACCCTGACCTACGGCGTGCAGTGCTTCAGCCG
CTACCCCGACCACATGAAGCAGCACGACTTCTTCAAGTCCGCCATGCCCGAAGGCTACGTCCAGGAGCGC
ACCATCTTCTTCAAGGACGACGGCAACTACAAGACCCGCGCCGAGGTGAAGTTCGAGGGCGACACCCTGG
TGAACCGCATCGAGCTGAAGGGCATCGACTTCAAGGAGGACGGCAACATCCTGGGGCACAAGCTGGAGTA
CAACTACAACAGCCACAACGTCTATATCATGGCCGACAAGCAGAAGAACGGCATCAAGGCGAACTTCAAG
ATCCGCCACAACATCGAGGACGGCAGCGTGCAGCTCGCCGACCACTACCAGCAGAACACCCCCATCGGCG
ACGGCCCCGTGCTGCTGCCCGACAACCACTACCTGAGCACCCAGTCCGCCCTGAGCAAAGACCCCAACGA
GAAGCGCGATCACATGGTCCTGCTGGAGTTCGTGACCGCCGCCGGGATCACTCTCGGCATGGACGAGCTG
TACAAGTAATGAATTAATTAAGAATTCGATAAAATAAAAGATTTTATTTAGTCTCCAGAAAAAGGGGGGA
ATGAAAGACCCCACCTGTAGGTTTGGCAAGCTAGCTTAAGTAACGCCATTTTGCAAGGCATGGAAAATAC
ATAACTGAGAATAGAGAAGTTCAGATCAAGGTTAGGAACAGAGAGACAGCAGAATATGGGCCAAACAGGA
TATCTGTGGTAAGCAGTTCCTGCCCCGGCTCAGGGCCAAGAACAGATGGTCCCCAGATGCGGTCCCGCCC
TCAGCAGTTTCTAGAGAACCATCAGATGTTTCCAGGGTGCCCCAAGGACCTGAAATGACCCTGTGCCTTA
TTTGAACTAACCAATCAGTTCGCTTCTCGCTTCTGTTCGCGCGCTTCTGCTCCCCGAGCTCAATAAAAGA
GCCCACAACCCCTCACTCGGCGCGCCAGTCCTCCGATAGACTGCGTCGCCCGGGTACCCGTGTATCCAAT
AAACCCTCTTGCAGTTGCATCCGACTTGTGGTCTCGCTGTTCCTTGGGAGGGTCTCCTCTGAGTGATTGA
CTACCCGTCAGCGGGGGTCTTTCATGGGTAACAGTTTCTTGAAGTTGGAGAACAACATTCTGAGGGTAGG
AGTCGAATATTAAGTAATCCTGACTCAATTAGCCACTGTTTTGAATCCACATACTCCAATACTCCTGAAA
TAGTTCATTATGGACAGCGCAGAAAGAGCTGGGGAGAATTGTGAAATTGTTATCCGCTCACAATTCCACA
CAACATACGAGCCGGAAGCATAAAGTGTAAAGCCTGGGGTGCCTAATGAGTGAGCTAACTCACATTAATT
GCGTTGCGCTCACTGCCCGCTTTCCAGTCGGGAAACCTGTCGTGCCAGCTGCATTAATGAATCGGCCAAC
GCGCGGGGAGAGGCGGTTTGCGTATTGGGCGCTCTTCCGCTTCCTCGCTCACTGACTCGCTGCGCTCGGT
CGTTCGGCTGCGGCGAGCGGTATCAGCTCACTCAAAGGCGGTAATACGGTTATCCACAGAATCAGGGGAT
AACGCAGGAAAGAACATGTGAGCAAAAGGCCAGCAAAAGGCCAGGAACCGTAAAAAGGCCGCGTTGCTGG
CGTTTTTCCATAGGCTCCGCCCCCCTGACGAGCATCACAAAAATCGACGCTCAAGTCAGAGGTGGCGAAA
CCCGACAGGACTATAAAGATACCAGGCGTTTCCCCCTGGAAGCTCCCTCGTGCGCTCTCCTGTTCCGACC
CTGCCGCTTACCGGATACCTGTCCGCCTTTCTCCCTTCGGGAAGCGTGGCGCTTTCTCATAGCTCACGCT
GTAGGTATCTCAGTTCGGTGTAGGTCGTTCGCTCCAAGCTGGGCTGTGTGCACGAACCCCCCGTTCAGCC
CGACCGCTGCGCCTTATCCGGTAACTATCGTCTTGAGTCCAACCCGGTAAGACACGACTTATCGCCACTG
GCAGCAGCCACTGGTAACAGGATTAGCAGAGCGAGGTATGTAGGCGGTGCTACAGAGTTCTTGAAGTGGT
GGCCTAACTACGGCTACACTAGAAGAACAGTATTTGGTATCTGCGCTCTGCTGAAGCCAGTTACCTTCGG
AAAAAGAGTTGGTAGCTCTTGATCCGGCAAACAAACCACCGCTGGTAGCGGTGGTTTTTTTGTTTGCAAG
CAGCAGATTACGCGCAGAAAAAAAGGATCTCAAGAAGATCCTTTGATCTTTTCTACGGGGTCTGACGCTC
AGTGGAACGAAAACTCACGTTAAGGGATTTTGGTCATGAGATTATCAAAAAGGATCTTCACCTAGATCCT
TTTAAATTAAAAATGAAGTTTTAAATCAATCTAAAGTATATATGAGTAAACTTGGTCTGACAGTTACCAA
TGCTTAATCAGTGAGGCACCTATCTCAGCGATCTGTCTATTTCGTTCATCCATAGTTGCCTGACTCCCCG
TCGTGTAGATAACTACGATACGGGAGGGCTTACCATCTGGCCCCAGTGCTGCAATGATACCGCGAGACCC
ACGCTCACCGGCTCCAGATTTATCAGCAATAAACCAGCCAGCCGGAAGGGCCGAGCGCAGAAGTGGTCCT
GCAACTTTATCCGCCTCCATCCAGTCTATTAATTGTTGCCGGGAAGCTAGAGTAAGTAGTTCGCCAGTTA
ATAGTTTGCGCAACGTTGTTGCCATTGCTACAGGCATCGTGGTGTCACGCTCGTCGTTTGGTATGGCTTC
ATTCAGCTCCGGTTCCCAACGATCAAGGCGAGTTACATGATCCCCCATGTTGTGCAAAAAAGCGGTTAGC
TCCTTCGGTCCTCCGATCGTTGTCAGAAGTAAGTTGGCCGCAGTGTTATCACTCATGGTTATGGCAGCAC
TGCATAATTCTCTTACTGTCATGCCATCCGTAAGATGCTTTTCTGTGACTGGTGAGTACTCAACCAAGTC
ATTCTGAGAATAGTGTATGCGGCGACCGAGTTGCTCTTGCCCGGCGTCAATACGGGATAATACCGCGCCA
CATAGCAGAACTTTAAAAGTGCTCATCATTGGAAAACGTTCTTCGGGGCGAAAACTCTCAAGGATCTTAC
CGCTGTTGAGATCCAGTTCGATGTAACCCACTCGTGCACCCAACTGATCTTCAGCATCTTTTACTTTCAC
CAGCGTTTCTGGGTGAGCAAAAACAGGAAGGCAAAATGCCGCAAAAAAGGGAATAAGGGCGACACGGAAA
TGTTGAATACTCATACTCTTCCTTTTTCAATATTATTGAAGCATTTATCAGGGTTATTGTCTCATGAGCG
GATACATATTTGAATGTATTTAGAAAAATAAACAAATAGGGGTTCCGCGCACATTTCCCCGAAAAGTGCC
ACCTGACGTCTAAGAAACCATTATTATCATGACATTAACCTATAAAAATAGGCGTATCACGAGGCCCTTT
CGTCTCGCGCGTTTCGGTGATGACGGTGAAAACCTCTGACACATGCAGCTCCCGGAGACGGTCACAGCTT
GTCTGTAAGCGGATGCCGGGAGCAGACAAGCCCGTCAGGGCGCGTCAGCGGGTGTTGGCGGGTGTCGGGG
CTGGCTTAACTATGCGGCATCAGAGCAGATTGTACTGAGAGTGCACCATATGCGGTGTGAAATACCGCAC
AGATGCGTAAGGAGAAAATACCGCATCAGGCGCCATTCGCCATTCAGGCTGCGCAACTGTTGGGAAGGGC
GATCGGTGCGGGCCTCTTCGCTATTACGCCAGCTGGCGAAAGGGGGATGTGCTGCAAGGCGATTAAGTTG
GGTAACGCCAGGGTTTTCCCAGTCACGACGTTGTAAAACGACGGCGCAAGGAATGGTGCATGCAAGGAGA
TGGCGCCCAACAGTCCCCCGGCCACGGGGCCTGCCACCATACCCACGCCGAAACAAGCGCTCATGAGCCC
GAAGTGGCGAGCCCGATCTTCCCCATCGGTGATGTCGGCGATATAGGCGCCAGCAACCGCACCTGTGGCG
CCGGTGATGCCGGCCACGATGCGTCCGGCGTAGAGGCGATTAGTCCAATTTGTTAAAGACAGGATATCAG
TGGTCCAGGCTCTAGTTTTGACTCAACAATATCACCAGCTGAAGCCTATAGAGTACGAGCCATAGATAAA
ATAAAAGATTTTATTTAGTCTCCAGAAAAAGGGGGG
